>Addgene plasmid #144832 | TFORF3356 | addgene full sequence | sequence record 471176 | Addgene NGS Result
TTAATGTAGTCTTATGCAATACTCTTGTAGTCTTGCAACATGGTAACGATGAGTTAGCAACATGCCTTAC
AAGGAGAGAAAAAGCACCGTGCATGCCGATTGGTGGAAGTAAGGTGGTACGATCGTGCCTTATTAGGAAG
GCAACAGACGGGTCTGACATGGATTGGACGAACCACTGAATTGCCGCATTGCAGAGATATTGTATTTAAG
TGCCTAGCTCGATACATAAACGGGTCTCTCTGGTTAGACCAGATCTGAGCCTGGGAGCTCTCTGGCTAAC
TAGGGAACCCACTGCTTAAGCCTCAATAAAGCTTGCCTTGAGTGCTTCAAGTAGTGTGTGCCCGTCTGTT
GTGTGACTCTGGTAACTAGAGATCCCTCAGACCCTTTTAGTCAGTGTGGAAAATCTCTAGCAGTGGCGCC
CGAACAGGGACTTGAAAGCGAAAGGGAAACCAGAGGAGCTCTCTCGACGCAGGACTCGGCTTGCTGAAGC
GCGCACGGCAAGAGGCGAGGGGCGGCGACTGGTGAGTACGCCAAAAATTTTGACTAGCGGAGGCTAGAAG
GAGAGAGATGGGTGCGAGAGCGTCAGTATTAAGCGGGGGAGAATTAGATCGCGATGGGAAAAAATTCGGT
TAAGGCCAGGGGGAAAGAAAAAATATAAATTAAAACATATAGTATGGGCAAGCAGGGAGCTAGAACGATT
CGCAGTTAATCCTGGCCTGTTAGAAACATCAGAAGGCTGTAGACAAATACTGGGACAGCTACAACCATCC
CTTCAGACAGGATCAGAAGAACTTAGATCATTATATAATACAGTAGCAACCCTCTATTGTGTGCATCAAA
GGATAGAGATAAAAGACACCAAGGAAGCTTTAGACAAGATAGAGGAAGAGCAAAACAAAAGTAAGACCAC
CGCACAGCAAGCGGCCGCTGATCTTCAGACCTGGAGGAGGAGATATGAGGGACAATTGGAGAAGTGAATT
ATATAAATATAAAGTAGTAAAAATTGAACCATTAGGAGTAGCACCCACCAAGGCAAAGAGAAGAGTGGTG
CAGAGAGAAAAAAGAGCAGTGGGAATAGGAGCTTTGTTCCTTGGGTTCTTGGGAGCAGCAGGAAGCACTA
TGGGCGCAGCGTCAATGACGCTGACGGTACAGGCCAGACAATTATTGTCTGGTATAGTGCAGCAGCAGAA
CAATTTGCTGAGGGCTATTGAGGCGCAACAGCATCTGTTGCAACTCACAGTCTGGGGCATCAAGCAGCTC
CAGGCAAGAATCCTGGCTGTGGAAAGATACCTAAAGGATCAACAGCTCCTGGGGATTTGGGGTTGCTCTG
GAAAACTCATTTGCACCACTGCTGTGCCTTGGAATGCTAGTTGGAGTAATAAATCTCTGGAACAGATTTG
GAATCACACGACCTGGATGGAGTGGGACAGAGAAATTAACAATTACACAAGCTTAATACACTCCTTAATT
GAAGAATCGCAAAACCAGCAAGAAAAGAATGAACAAGAATTATTGGAATTAGATAAATGGGCAAGTTTGT
GGAATTGGTTTAACATAACAAATTGGCTGTGGTATATAAAATTATTCATAATGATAGTAGGAGGCTTGGT
AGGTTTAAGAATAGTTTTTGCTGTACTTTCTATAGTGAATAGAGTTAGGCAGGGATATTCACCATTATCG
TTTCAGACCCACCTCCCAACCCCGAGGGGACCCATGCATTGCATCTCAATTAGTCAGCAACCAGGTGTGG
AAAGTCCCCAGGCTCCCCAGCAGGCAGAAGTATGCAAAGCATGCGTCTCAATTAGTCAGCAACCATAGTC
CCGCCCCTAACTCCGCCCATCCCGCCCCTAACTCCGCCCAGTTCCGCCCATTCTCCGCCCCATGGCTGAC
TAATTTTTTTTATTTATGCAGAGGCCGAGGCCGCCTCGGCCTCTGAGCTATTCCAGAAGTAGTGAGGAGG
CTTTTTTGGAGGCCTAGGCTTTTGCAAAAAGCTTTCTAGAGGTACCACCGGAGCTTACCATGACCGAGTA
CAAGCCCACGGTGCGCCTCGCCACCCGCGACGACGTCCCCAGGGCCGTACGCACCCTCGCCGCCGCGTTC
GCCGACTACCCCGCCACGCGCCACACCGTCGATCCGGACCGCCACATCGAGCGGGTCACCGAGCTGCAAG
AACTCTTCCTCACGCGCGTCGGGCTCGACATCGGCAAGGTGTGGGTCGCGGACGACGGCGCCGCCGTGGC
GGTCTGGACCACGCCGGAGAGCGTCGAAGCGGGGGCGGTGTTCGCCGAGATCGGCCCGCGCATGGCCGAG
TTGAGCGGTTCCCGGCTGGCCGCGCAGCAACAGATGGAAGGCCTCCTGGCGCCGCACCGGCCCAAGGAGC
CCGCGTGGTTCCTGGCCACCGTCGGCGTCTCGCCCGACCACCAGGGCAAGGGTCTGGGCAGCGCCGTCGT
GCTCCCCGGAGTGGAGGCGGCCGAGCGCGCCGGGGTGCCCGCCTTCCTGGAGACCTCCGCGCCCCGCAAC
CTCCCCTTCTACGAGCGGCTCGGCTTCACCGTCACCGCCGACGTCGAGGTGCCCGAAGGACCGCGCACCT
GGTGCATGACCCGCAAGCCCGGTGCCAGTTAACGAATTCTAGATCTTGAGACAAATGGCAGTATTCATCC
ACAATTTTAAAAGAAAAGGGGGGATTGGGGGGTACAGTGCAGGGGAAAGAATAGTAGACATAATAGCAAC
AGACATACAAACTAAAGAATTACAAAAACAAATTACAAAAATTCAAAATTTTCGGGTTTATTACAGGGAC
AGCAGAGATCCACTTTGGCGCCGGCTCGAGGCCTGCAGGTGCAAAGATGGATAAAGTTTTAAACAGAGAG
GAATCTTTGCAGCTAATGGACCTTCTAGGTCTTGAAAGGAGTGGGAATTGGCTCCGGTGCCCGTCAGTGG
GCAGAGCGCACATCGCCCACAGTCCCCGAGAAGTTGGGGGGAGGGGTCGGCAATTGAACCGGTGCCTAGA
GAAGGTGGCGCGGGGTAAACTGGGAAAGTGATGTCGTGTACTGGCTCCGCCTTTTTCCCGAGGGTGGGGG
AGAACCGTATATAAGTGCAGTAGTCGCCGTGAACGTTCTTTTTCGCAACGGGTTTGCCGCCAGAACACAG
GTAAGTGCCGTGTGTGGTTCCCGCGGGCCTGGCCTCTTTACGGGTTATGGCCCTTGCGTGCCTTGAATTA
CTTCCACCTGGCTGCAGTACGTGATTCTTGATCCCGAGCTTCGGGTTGGAAGTGGGTGGGAGAGTTCGAG
GCCTTGCGCTTAAGGAGCCCCTTCGCCTCGTGCTTGAGTTGAGGCCTGGCCTGGGCGCTGGGGCCGCCGC
GTGCGAATCTGGTGGCACCTTCGCGCCTGTCTCGCTGCTTTCGATAAGTCTCTAGCCATTTAAAATTTTT
GATGACCTGCTGCGACGCTTTTTTTCTGGCAAGATAGTCTTGTAAATGCGGGCCAAGATCTGCACACTGG
TATTTCGGTTTTTGGGGCCGCGGGCGGCGACGGGGCCCGTGCGTCCCAGCGCACATGTTCGGCGAGGCGG
GGCCTGCGAGCGCGGCCACCGAGAATCGGACGGGGGTAGTCTCAAGCTGGCCGGCCTGCTCTGGTGCCTG
GCCTCGCGCCGCCGTGTATCGCCCCGCCCTGGGCGGCAAGGCTGGCCCGGTCGGCACCAGTTGCGTGAGC
GGAAAGATGGCCGCTTCCCGGCCCTGCTGCAGGGAGCTCAAAATGGAGGACGCGGCGCTCGGGAGAGCGG
GCGGGTGAGTCACCCACACAAAGGAAAAGGGCCTTTCCGTCCTCAGCCGTCGCTTCATGTGACTCCACGG
AGTACCGGGCGCCGTCCAGGCACCTCGATTAGTTCTCGAGCTTTTGGAGTACGTCGTCTTTAGGTTGGGG
GGAGGGGTTTTATGCGATGGAGTTTCCCCACACTGAGTGGGTGGAGACTGAAGTTAGGCCAGCTTGGCAC
TTGATGTAATTCTCCTTGGAATTTGCCCTTTTTGAGTTTGGATCTTGGTTCATTCTCAAGCCTCAGACAG
TGGTTCAAAGTTTTTTTCTTCCATTTCAGGTGTCGTGAGGCTAGCACCGCCACCATGGAGGAACACGGAG
TGACCCAAACCGAACATATGGCTACCATAGAAGCACATGCAGTGGCCCAGCAAGTGCAGCAGGTCCATGT
GGCTACTTACACCGAGCATAGTATGCTGAGTGCTGATGAAGACTCGCCTTCTTCTCCCGAGGACACCTCT
TACGATGACTCAGATATACTCAACTCCACAGCAGCTGATGAGGTGACAGCTCATCTGGCAGCTGCAGGTC
CTGTGGGAATGGCCGCTGCTGCTGCTGTGGCAACAGGAAAGAAACGGAAACGGCCTCATGTATTTGAGTC
TAATCCATCTATCCGGAAGAGGCAACAAACACGTTTGCTTCGGAAACTTCGAGCCACGTTAGATGAATAT
ACTACTCGTGTGGGACAGCAAGCTATTGTCCTCTGTATCTCACCCTCCAAACCTAACCCTGTCTTTAAAG
TGTTTGGTGCAGCACCTTTGGAGAATGTGGTGCGTAAGTACAAGAGCATGATCCTGGAAGACCTGGAGTC
TGCTCTGGCAGAACACGCCCCTGCGCCACAGGAGGTTAACTCAGAACTGCCGCCTCTCACCATCGACGGA
ATTCCAGTCTCTGTGGACAAAATGACCCAGGCCCAGCTTCGGGCATTTATCCCAGAGATGCTCAAGTACT
CTACAGGTCGGGGAAAACCAGGCTGGGGGAAAGAAAGCTGCAAGCCCATCTGGTGGCCTGAAGATATCCC
CTGGGCAAATGTCCGGAGTGATGTCCGCACAGAAGAGCAAAAGCAGAGGGTTTCATGGACCCAGGCACTA
CGGACCATAGTTAAAAACTGTTATAAACAGCATGGGCGGGAAGACCTTTTGTATGCCTTTGAAGATCAGC
AAACGCAAACACAGGCCACAGCCACACATAGTATAGCTCATCTTGTACCATCACAGACTGTAGTCCAGAC
TTTTAGTAACCCTGATGGCACTGTCTCACTTATCCAGGTTGGTACGGGGGCAACAGTAGCCACATTGGCT
GATGCTTCAGAATTGCCAACCACGGTCACCGTTGCCCAAGTGAATTATTCTGCCGTGGCTGATGGAGAGG
TGGAACAAAATTGGGCCACGTTACAGGGAGGTGAGATGACCATCCAGACGACGCAAGCATCAGAGGCCAC
CCAGGCGGTGGCATCGTTGGCAGAGGCCGCAGTGGCAGCTTCTCAGGAGATGCAGCAGGGAGCTACAGTC
ACTATGGCGCTTAACAGCGAAGCTGCCGCCCATGCTGTCGCCACCCTGGCTGAGGCCACCTTACAAGGTG
GGGGACAGATCGTCTTGTCTGGGGAAACCGCAGCAGCCGTCGGAGCACTTACTGGAGTCCAAGATGCTAA
TGGCCTCTTTATGGCAGATCGTGCAGGTCGCAAGTGGATCCTGACTGACAAAGCCACAGGCCTGGTCCAG
ATCCCTGTGAGCATGTACCAGACTGTGGTGACCAGCCTCGCCCAGGGCAACGGACCAGTGCAGGTGGCCA
TGGCCCCTGTGACCACCAGGATATCAGACAGCGCAGTCACCATGGACGGCCAAGCTGTGGAGGTGGTGAC
ATTGGAACAGTAGTAATGAACTAGTCCGTAACTTGAAAGTATTTCGATTTCTTGGCTTTATATATCTTGT
GGAAAGGACGAGGTGGATACCTAGTGTGAAACCCGACGCGTTAAGTCGACAATCAACCTCTGGATTACAA
AATTTGTGAAAGATTGACTGGTATTCTTAACTATGTTGCTCCTTTTACGCTATGTGGATACGCTGCTTTA
ATGCCTTTGTATCATGCTATTGCTTCCCGTATGGCTTTCATTTTCTCCTCCTTGTATAAATCCTGGTTGC
TGTCTCTTTATGAGGAGTTGTGGCCCGTTGTCAGGCAACGTGGCGTGGTGTGCACTGTGTTTGCTGACGC
AACCCCCACTGGTTGGGGCATTGCCACCACCTGTCAGCTCCTTTCCGGGACTTTCGCTTTCCCCCTCCCT
ATTGCCACGGCGGAACTCATCGCCGCCTGCCTTGCCCGCTGCTGGACAGGGGCTCGGCTGTTGGGCACTG
ACAATTCCGTGGTGTTGTCGGGGAAATCATCGTCCTTTCCTTGGCTGCTCGCCTGTGTTGCCACCTGGAT
TCTGCGCGGGACGTCCTTCTGCTACGTCCCTTCGGCCCTCAATCCAGCGGACCTTCCTTCCCGCGGCCTG
CTGCCGGCTCTGCGGCCTCTTCCGCGTCTTCGCCTTCGCCCTCAGACGAGTCGGATCTCCCTTTGGGCCG
CCTCCCCGCGTCGACTTTAAGACCAATGACTTACAAGGCAGCTGTAGATCTTAGCCACTTTTTAAAAGAA
AAGGGGGGACTGGAAGGGCTAATTCACTCCCAACGAAGACAAGATCTGCTTTTTGCTTGTACTGGGTCTC
TCTGGTTAGACCAGATCTGAGCCTGGGAGCTCTCTGGCTAACTAGGGAACCCACTGCTTAAGCCTCAATA
AAGCTTGCCTTGAGTGCTTCAAGTAGTGTGTGCCCGTCTGTTGTGTGACTCTGGTAACTAGAGATCCCTC
AGACCCTTTTAGTCAGTGTGGAAAATCTCTAGCAGTACGTATAGTAGTTCATGTCATCTTATTATTCAGT
ATTTATAACTTGCAAAGAAATGAATATCAGAGAGTGAGAGGAACTTGTTTATTGCAGCTTATAATGGTTA
CAAATAAAGCAATAGCATCACAAATTTCACAAATAAAGCATTTTTTTCACTGCATTCTAGTTGTGGTTTG
TCCAAACTCATCAATGTATCTTATCATGTCTGGCTCTAGCTATCCCGCCCCTAACTCCGCCCATCCCGCC
CCTAACTCCGCCCAGTTCCGCCCATTCTCCGCCCCATGGCTGACTAATTTTTTTTATTTATGCAGAGGCC
GAGGCCGCCTCGGCCTCTGAGCTATTCCAGAAGTAGTGAGGAGGCTTTTTTGGAGGCCTAGGGACGTACC
CAATTCGCCCTATAGTGAGTCGTATTACGCGCGCTCACTGGCCGTCGTTTTACAACGTCGTGACTGGGAA
AACCCTGGCGTTACCCAACTTAATCGCCTTGCAGCACATCCCCCTTTCGCCAGCTGGCGTAATAGCGAAG
AGGCCCGCACCGATCGCCCTTCCCAACAGTTGCGCAGCCTGAATGGCGAATGGG
[124 nt withheld, positions 7265-7388]
C
[91 nt withheld, positions 7390-7480]
A
[49 nt withheld, positions 7482-7530]
CCTTTGACGTTGGAGTCCACGTTCTTT
[37 nt withheld, positions 7558-7594]
ACCCTATCTCGGTCTATTCTTTTGATTTATAAGGGATTTTGCCGATTTCGGCCTATTGGTTAAAAAATGA
GCTGATTTAACAAAAATTTAACGCGAATTTTAACAAAATATTAACGCTTACAATTTAGGTGGCACTTTTC
GGGGAAATGTGCGCGGAACCCCTATTTGTTTATTTTTCTAAATACATTCAAATATGTATCCGCTCATGAG
ACAATAACCCTGATAAATGCTTCAATAATATTGAAAAAGGAAGAGTATGAGTATTCAACATTTCCGTGTC
GCCCTTATTCCCTTTTTTGCGGCATTTTGCCTTCCTGTTTTTGCTCACCCAGAAACGCTGGTGAAAGTAA
AAGATGCTGAAGATCAGTTGGGTGCACGAGTGGGTTACATCGAACTGGATCTCAACAGCGGTAAGATCCT
TGAGAGTTTTCGCCCCGAAGAACGTTTTCCAATGATGAGCACTTTTAAAGTTCTGCTATGTGGCGCGGTA
TTATCCCGTATTGACGCCGGGCAAGAGCAACTCGGTCGCCGCATACACTATTCTCAGAATGACTTGGTTG
AGTACTCACCAGTCACAGAAAAGCATCTTACGGATGGCATGACAGTAAGAGAATTATGCAGTGCTGCCAT
AACCATGAGTGATAACACTGCGGCCAACTTACTTCTGACAACGATCGGAGGACCGAAGGAGCTAACCGCT
TTTTTGCACAACATGGGGGATCATGTAACTCGCCTTGATCGTTGGGAACCGGAGCTGAATGAAGCCATAC
CAAACGACGAGCGTGACACCACGATGCCTGTAGCAATGGCAACAACGTTGCGCAAACTATTAACTGGCGA
ACTACTTACTCTAGCTTCCCGGCAACAATTAATAGACTGGATGGAGGCGGATAAAGTTGCAGGACCACTT
CTGCGCTCGGCCCTTCCGGCTGGCTGGTTTATTGCTGATAAATCTGGAGCCGGTGAGCGTGGGTCTCGCG
GTATCATTGCAGCACTGGGGCCAGATGGTAAGCCCTCCCGTATCGTAGTTATCTACACGACGGGGAGTCA
GGCAACTATGGATGAACGAAATAGACAGATCGCTGAGATAGGTGCCTCACTGATTAAGCATTGGTAACTG
TCAGACCAAGTTTACTCATATATACTTTAGATTGATTTAAAACTTCATTTTTAATTTAAAAGGATCTAGG
TGAAGATCCTTTTTGATAATCTCATGACCAAAATCCCTTAACGTGAGTTTTCGTTCCACTGAGCGTCAGA
CCCCGTAGAAAAGATCAAAGGATCTTCTTGAGATCCTTTTTTTCTGCGCGTAATCTGCTGCTTGCAAACA
AAAAAACCACCGCTACCAGCGGTGGTTTGTTTGCCGGATCAAGAGCTACCAACTCTTTTTCCGAAGGTAA
CTGGCTTCAGCAGAGCGCAGATACCAAATACTGTTCTTCTAGTGTAGCCGTAGTTAGGCCACCACTTCAA
GAACTCTGTAGCACCGCCTACATACCTCGCTCTGCTAATCCTGTTACCAGTGGCTGCTGCCAGTGGCGAT
AAGTCGTGTCTTACCGGGTTGGACTCAAGACGATAGTTACCGGATAAGGCGCAGCGGTCGGGCTGAACGG
GGGGTTCGTGCACACAGCCCAGCTTGGAGCGAACGACCTACACCGAACTGAGATACCTACAGCGTGAGCT
ATGAGAAAGCGCCACGCTTCCCGAAGGGAGAAAGGCGGACAGGTATCCGGTAAGCGGCAGGGTCGGAACA
GGAGAGCGCACGAGGGAGCTTCCAGGGGGAAACGCCTGGTATCTTTATAGTCCTGTCGGGTTTCGCCACC
TCTGACTTGAGCGTCGATTTTTGTGATGCTCGTCAGGGGGGCGGAGCCTATGGAAAAACGCCAGCAACGC
GGCCTTTTTACGGTTCCTGGCCTTTTGCTGGCCTTTTGCTCACATGTTCTTTCCTGCGTTATCCCCTGAT
TCTGTGGATAACCGTATTACCGCCTTTGAGTGAGCTGATACCGCTCGCCGCAGCCGAACGACCGAGCGCA
GCGAGTCAGTGAGCGAGGAAGCGGAAGAGCGCCCAATACGCAAACCGCCTCTCCCCGCGCGTTGGCCGAT
TCATTAATGCAGCTGGCACGACAGGTTTCCCGACTGGAAAGCGGGCAGTGAGCGCAACGCAATTAATGTG
AGTTAGCTCACTCATTAGGCACCCCAGGCTTTACACTTTATGCTTCCGGCTCGTATGTTGTGTGGAATTG
TGAGCGGATAACAATTTCACACAGGAAACAGCTATGACCATGATTACGCCAAGCGCGCAATTAACCCTCA
CTAAAGGGAACAAAAGCTGGAGCTGCAAGC
Features (pLannotate 1.2.2; 31 found; start..end, strand, type, name):
      5..231     +  promoter       RSV promoter: Rous sarcoma virus enhancer/promoter
    232..412     +  LTR            5' LTR (truncated): truncated 5' long terminal repeat (LTR) from HIV-1
    459..584     +  misc_feature   HIV-1 Ψ: packaging signal of human immunodeficiency virus type 1
    568..931     +  CDS            HIV-1 gag (fragment): gag protein from human immunodeficiency virus 1; gag
   1077..1310    +  misc_feature   RRE: The Rev response element (RRE) of HIV-1 allows for Rev-dependent mRNA export from the nucleus to the cytoplasm.
   1687..1713    +  CDS            Rev (fragment): human immunodeficiency virus 1 (HIV-1) Rev protein; rev; enhances nuclear export of unspliced and incompletely spliced viral mRNAs
   1720..1743    +  promoter       SV40 promoter (fragment): SV40 early promoter
   1744..1815    +  promoter       SV40 promoter (fragment): SV40 enhancer and early promoter
   1839..1974    +  rep_origin     SV40 ori: SV40 origin of replication
   2020..2616    +  CDS            PuroR (fragment): puromycin N-acetyltransferase; pac from Streptomyces; confers resistance to puromycin
   2665..2782    +  misc_feature   cPPT/CTS: central polypurine tract and central termination sequence of HIV-1
   2847..2913    +  CDS            small t antigen (fragment): SV40 (simian virus 40) small t antigen
   2920..4098    +  promoter       EF-1α promoter: strong constitutive promoter for human elongation factor EF-1α
   4115..5680    +  CDS            NRF1: NRF1_HUMAN - Experimental evidence at protein level: Swiss-Prot protein existence level 1. Transcription factor that activates the expression of the EIF2S1 (EIF2-alpha) gene. Links the transcriptional modulation of key metabolic genes to cellular growth and development. Implicated in the control of nuclear genes required for respiration, heme biosynthesis, and mitochondrial DNA transcription and replication. From Homo sapiens (Human).
   5696..5749    +  promoter       U6 promoter (fragment): RNA polymerase III promoter for human U6 snRNA
   5791..6379    +  misc_feature   WPRE: woodchuck hepatitis virus posttranscriptional regulatory element
   6430..6449    +  misc_feature   cPPT/CTS (fragment): central polypurine tract and central termination sequence of HIV-1
   6451..6684    +  LTR            3' LTR (ΔU3): self-inactivating 3' long terminal repeat (LTR) from HIV-1
   6762..6883    +  polyA_signal   SV40 poly(A) signal: SV40 polyadenylation signal
   6923..7058    +  rep_origin     SV40 ori: SV40 origin of replication
   7079..7097    -  promoter       T7 promoter: promoter for bacteriophage T7 RNA polymerase
   7105..7260    +  CDS            lacZα (fragment): LacZα fragment of β-galactosidase; lacZ fragment
   7265..7693    +  rep_origin     f1 ori (sequence partly withheld): f1 bacteriophage origin of replication; arrow indicates direction of (+) strand synthesis
   7746..7850    +  promoter       AmpR promoter: bla
   7851..8711    +  CDS            AmpR: β-lactamase; bla; confers resistance to ampicillin, carbenicillin, and related antibiotics
   8882..9470    +  rep_origin     ori: high-copy-number ColE1/pMB1/pBR322/pUC origin of replication
   9653..9745    +  CDS            lacI (fragment): lac repressor; lacI; The lac repressor binds to the lac operator to inhibit transcription in E. coli. This inhibition can be relieved by adding lactose or isopropyl-β-D-thiogalactopyranoside (IPTG).
   9758..9779    +  protein_bind   CAP binding site: CAP binding activates transcription in the presence of cAMP. E. coli catabolite activator protein
   9794..9824    +  promoter       lac promoter: promoter for the E. coli lac operon
   9832..9848    +  protein_bind   lac operator: The lac repressor binds to the lac operator to inhibit transcription in E. coli. This inhibition can be relieved by adding lactose or isopropyl-β-D-thiogalactopyranoside (IPTG). lac repressor encoded by lacI
   9893..9911    +  promoter       T3 promoter: promoter for bacteriophage T3 RNA polymerase
