[The description below was written by a language model from this plasmid's Addgene catalogue record and pLannotate feature annotations shown in this document.]
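Description:
TFORF3356 is a lentiviral mammalian expression plasmid built on the pLX_TRC317 backbone and carrying the human transcription factor NRF1 (nuclear respiratory factor 1, also known as ALPHA-PAL) as a synthesized open reading frame. It belongs to a barcoded transcription factor ORF collection in which each clone carries a unique 24-bp barcode, so that the overexpressed factor can be identified by sequencing in pooled screens. The feature table does not annotate the barcode itself. The short U6 promoter fragment called just downstream of the ORF is not explained by the record.

The sequenced record is about 9.9 kb and shows a third-generation, self-inactivating design. An RSV promoter fused to a truncated HIV-1 5' LTR drives genomic RNA production in packaging cells, followed by the Ψ packaging signal with a partial gag sequence, and the RRE for Rev-dependent nuclear export. A cPPT/CTS aids nuclear import, and the 3' LTR has a ΔU3 deletion that silences LTR transcription after integration. Two expression units sit between the LTRs. An SV40 early promoter/origin region drives the puromycin N-acetyltransferase gene for selection of transduced cells, and the strong constitutive EF-1α promoter drives NRF1. A WPRE downstream of the ORF enhances transcript stability and expression, and an SV40 poly(A) signal lies beyond the 3' LTR.

In bacteria the plasmid is maintained through a high-copy ColE1/pUC-type origin and ampicillin resistance, and it also retains an f1 origin and residual lac, T7 and T3 cloning-vector elements. The depositor warns of possible recombination, as is common with repeat-containing lentiviral plasmids. Typical use is production of lentivirus for stable NRF1 overexpression, singly or in pooled directed-differentiation screens.
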