Addgene plasmid #144832: TFORF3356
Purpose: Lentiviral vector for overexpressing transcription factor ORFs with unique 24-bp barcodes. Barcodes facilitate identification of transcription factors in pooled screens.
Depositing lab: Feng Zhang. Depositing organization: Broad Institute. Publication: A transcription factor atlas of directed differentiation. Joung J, Ma S, Tay T, Geiger-Schuller KR, Kirchgatterer PC, Verdine VK, Guo B, Arias-Garcia MA, Allen WE, Singh A, Kuksenko O, Abudayyeh OO, Gootenberg JS, Fu Z, Macrae RK, Buenrostro JD, Regev A, Zhang F. Cell. 2023 Jan 5;186(1):209-229.e26. doi: 10.1016/j.cell.2022.11.026. PubMed 36608654.
Backbone
  Vector backbone: pLX_TRC317
  Backbone manufacturer: Broad Institute Genetic Perturbation Platform
  Backbone size w/o insert (bp): 8264
  Vector type: Mammalian Expression, Lentiviral
  Selectable markers: Puromycin
Growth in bacteria
  Bacterial resistance: Ampicillin, 100 μg/mL
  Growth temperature: 30°C
  Growth strain: NEB Stable
  Copy number: High Copy
Gene/Insert
  Gene/Insert name: NRF1
  Species: H. sapiens (human)
  Insert size (bp): 1670
  Entrez Gene: NRF1 (a.k.a. ALPHA-PAL)
  Promoter: EF1a
  Cloning method: Unknown
  Sequencing primers: 5′ GGGTGGAGACTGAAGTTAGGCCAG; 3′ CACATAGCGTAAAAGGAGCAACATAG
Resource information
  A portion of this plasmid was derived from a plasmid made by: Genewiz synthesis
Terms and licenses: Academic/Nonprofit Terms; Industry Terms: Not Available to Industry
Depositor comments: NM_001293163.1 . The transcription factor ORF portion of this plasmid was synthesized by Genewiz. Please test multiple small colonies in case of plasmid recombination. To make this collection available in a timely manner, a portion of this collection was not fully sequenced by Addgene. If an Addgene verified full plasmid sequence is not available, please contact us prior to placing an order to request the full sequence.
How to cite: TFORF3356 was a gift from Feng Zhang (Addgene plasmid # 144832 ; http://n2t.net/addgene:144832 ; RRID:Addgene_144832)
