>Addgene plasmid #144832 | TFORF3356 | depositor partial sequence | sequence record 286611 | Insert
ACCGCCACCATGGAGGAACACGGAGTGACCCAAACCGAACATATGGCTACCATAGAAGCACATGCAGTGG
CCCAGCAAGTGCAGCAGGTCCATGTGGCTACTTACACCGAGCATAGTATGCTGAGTGCTGATGAAGACTC
GCCTTCTTCTCCCGAGGACACCTCTTACGATGACTCAGATATACTCAACTCCACAGCAGCTGATGAGGTG
ACAGCTCATCTGGCAGCTGCAGGTCCTGTGGGAATGGCCGCTGCTGCTGCTGTGGCAACAGGAAAGAAAC
GGAAACGGCCTCATGTATTTGAGTCTAATCCATCTATCCGGAAGAGGCAACAAACACGTTTGCTTCGGAA
ACTTCGAGCCACGTTAGATGAATATACTACTCGTGTGGGACAGCAAGCTATTGTCCTCTGTATCTCACCC
TCCAAACCTAACCCTGTCTTTAAAGTGTTTGGTGCAGCACCTTTGGAGAATGTGGTGCGTAAGTACAAGA
GCATGATCCTGGAAGACCTGGAGTCTGCTCTGGCAGAACACGCCCCTGCGCCACAGGAGGTTAACTCAGA
ACTGCCGCCTCTCACCATCGACGGAATTCCAGTCTCTGTGGACAAAATGACCCAGGCCCAGCTTCGGGCA
TTTATCCCAGAGATGCTCAAGTACTCTACAGGTCGGGGAAAACCAGGCTGGGGGAAAGAAAGCTGCAAGC
CCATCTGGTGGCCTGAAGATATCCCCTGGGCAAATGTCCGGAGTGATGTCCGCACAGAAGAGCAAAAGCA
GAGGGTTTCATGGACCCAGGCACTACGGACCATAGTTAAAAACTGTTATAAACAGCATGGGCGGGAAGAC
CTTTTGTATGCCTTTGAAGATCAGCAAACGCAAACACAGGCCACAGCCACACATAGTATAGCTCATCTTG
TACCATCACAGACTGTAGTCCAGACTTTTAGTAACCCTGATGGCACTGTCTCACTTATCCAGGTTGGTAC
GGGGGCAACAGTAGCCACATTGGCTGATGCTTCAGAATTGCCAACCACGGTCACCGTTGCCCAAGTGAAT
TATTCTGCCGTGGCTGATGGAGAGGTGGAACAAAATTGGGCCACGTTACAGGGAGGTGAGATGACCATCC
AGACGACGCAAGCATCAGAGGCCACCCAGGCGGTGGCATCGTTGGCAGAGGCCGCAGTGGCAGCTTCTCA
GGAGATGCAGCAGGGAGCTACAGTCACTATGGCGCTTAACAGCGAAGCTGCCGCCCATGCTGTCGCCACC
CTGGCTGAGGCCACCTTACAAGGTGGGGGACAGATCGTCTTGTCTGGGGAAACCGCAGCAGCCGTCGGAG
CACTTACTGGAGTCCAAGATGCTAATGGCCTCTTTATGGCAGATCGTGCAGGTCGCAAGTGGATCCTGAC
TGACAAAGCCACAGGCCTGGTCCAGATCCCTGTGAGCATGTACCAGACTGTGGTGACCAGCCTCGCCCAG
GGCAACGGACCAGTGCAGGTGGCCATGGCCCCTGTGACCACCAGGATATCAGACAGCGCAGTCACCATGG
ACGGCCAAGCTGTGGAGGTGGTGACATTGGAACAGTAGTAATGAACTAGTCCGTAACTTGAAAGTATTTC
GATTTCTTGGCTTTATATATCTTGTGGAAAGGACGAGGTGGATACCTAGTGTGAAACCCG
