>Addgene plasmid #144832 | TFORF3356 | depositor partial sequence | sequence record 286612 | Barcode
GGTGGATACCTAGTGTGAAACCCG
